Addgene plasmid #71359: csd6_13-330_H160A/pET28b(+) N-tag
Purpose: csd6, construct:13-330, pET28b(+) N-tag, mutation:H160A
Depositing lab: SeWon Suh. Depositing organization: Seoul National University. Publication: The Cell Shape-determining Csd6 Protein from Helicobacter pylori Constitutes a New Family of l,d-Carboxypeptidase. Kim HS, Im HN, An DR, Yoon JY, Jang JY, Mobashery S, Hesek D, Lee M, Yoo J, Cui M, Choi S, Kim C, Lee NK, Kim SJ, Kim JY, Bang G, Han BW, Lee BI, Yoon HJ, Suh SW. J Biol Chem. 2015 Oct 9;290(41):25103-17. doi: 10.1074/jbc.M115.658781. Epub 2015 Aug 25. PubMed 26306031.
Backbone
  Vector backbone: pET28(+)
  Backbone manufacturer: Novagen
  Backbone size w/o insert (bp): 5300
  Total vector size (bp): 6200
  Vector type: Bacterial Expression
Growth in bacteria
  Bacterial resistance: Kanamycin, 50 μg/mL
  Growth temperature: 37°C
  Growth strain: DH5alpha
  Growth instructions: To produce protein, transform into Rosetta2(DE3)pLysS cells. induction: 18 degree @ 20 hours
  Copy number: Low Copy
Gene/Insert
  Gene/Insert name: HP0518 (alt name: Csd6)
  Species: changed Histidine 160 to Alanine
  Insert size (bp): 954
  Entrez Gene: HP0518 (a.k.a. HP0518)
  Promoter: T7
  Tag / fusion protein: Histidine tag (N terminal on backbone)
  Cloning method: Restriction Enzyme; 5′ cloning site NdeI (unknown if destroyed); 3′ cloning site XhoI (unknown if destroyed)
  Sequencing primers: 5′ T7 promoter; 3′ T7 terminator
Terms and licenses: Academic/Nonprofit Terms; Industry Terms: Not Available to Industry
How to cite: csd6_13-330_H160A/pET28b(+) N-tag was a gift from SeWon Suh (Addgene plasmid # 71359 ; http://n2t.net/addgene:71359 ; RRID:Addgene_71359)
