[The description below was written by a language model from this plasmid's Addgene catalogue record.]
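Description:
csd6_13-330_H160A/pET28b(+) N-tag is a bacterial expression plasmid built on the Novagen pET28 backbone for producing a mutant fragment of the Helicobacter pylori protein Csd6 (locus HP0518) in E. coli. The whole plasmid is about 6.2 kb, of which the backbone contributes roughly 5.3 kb. It is selected with kanamycin and is recorded as low copy. No feature table accompanies the record, so the origin of replication and other backbone elements are not itemised.

The 954 bp insert encodes residues 13–330 of Csd6 with histidine 160 changed to alanine. The catalogue places this mutation note in the species field, and the H. pylori origin comes from the associated publication title. The fragment was cloned between the NdeI and XhoI sites, and the record does not say whether either site survived cloning. This placement puts the coding sequence under the T7 promoter and in frame with the N-terminal histidine tag supplied by the backbone. T7-driven transcription requires a host that supplies T7 RNA polymerase, so the plasmid is maintained in a cloning strain and moved into a DE3 lysogen (Rosetta2(DE3)pLysS is the one named) for induced protein production. The histidine tag allows purification by immobilised metal affinity chromatography.

The linked study characterises Csd6 as a cell shape-determining protein that founds a new family of L,D-carboxypeptidases. The construct therefore fits production of recombinant H160A protein for biochemical or structural comparison with the wild-type fragment. The record does not state the specific role of His160 or the effect of the substitution.
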