>Addgene plasmid #71359 | csd6_13-330_H160A/pET28b(+) N-tag | addgene partial sequence | sequence record 138335 | T7 5'-TAATACGACTCACTATAGGG-3'
ACTTTAAGAAGGAGATATACCATGGGCAGCAGCCATCATCATCATCATCACAGCAGCGGCCTGGTGCCGC
GCGGCAGCCATATGGTGGGATTGAATGCTAGTGATCGTTTGTTAGAAATCATGCGCCTTTATCAAAAACA
AGGCTTGGAAATGGTGGGTCAAAAGTTGGATTCTTATTTAGCGGATAAATCTTTTTGGGCAGAAGAACTT
CAAAACAAGGACACGGATTTTGGCTATTATCAAAACAAGCAGTTTTTATTTGTGGCTAATAAATCCAAGC
CCAGTTTGGAGTTTTATGAGATAGAAAATAACATGCTTAAAAAAATCAACAGCTCTAAAGCTCTTGTAGG
CTCTAAAAAGGGCGATAAGACTTTAGAGGGCGATTTGGCCACGCCTATTGGAGTGTATCGTATCACGCAG
AAATTAGAGCGCTTGGATCAATATTATGGCGTTTTGGCTTTTGTAACGAATTACCCTAATTTGTATGATA
CCTTGAAAAAACGCACCGGGCATGGCATTTGGGTGGCGGGAATGCCTTTAAATGGCGATCGGAATGAATT
GAACACCAAGGGCTGTATTGCGATTGAAAACCCGCTTTTAAGCTCTTATGACAAAGTGTTAAAAGGCGAA
AAAGCGTTCCTCATCACCTATGAAGACAAGTTTTTCCCAAGCACCAAAGAAGAATTGAGCATGATTTTAA
GCTCCCTTTTTCAATGGAAAGAAGCCTGGGCTAGGGGCGATTTTGAACGCTACATGCGTTTTTATAACCC
