>Addgene plasmid #71359 | csd6_13-330_H160A/pET28b(+) N-tag | addgene partial sequence | sequence record 138418 | T7term 5'-GCTAGTTATTGCTCAGCGG-3'
CAGCCGGATCTCAGTGGTGGTGGTGGTGGTGCTCGAGTTATTTTTCCATTATAATAGACACTTGATTGTT
TTCAATCTCTATATAGAGTTCTTTTTGAGAATTGGAGCTATAAGAGAGCTTGTTATGCTGGTAGGCTTTA
TAATCTTGGTCAAACACCACATAAAACAAGCGTTTGTTCTGAGAGTTGGGGTAAGGGATCACATTGATAG
AGGAAAAAGCGATATTCTTTTTTTCGTTTTTTGCAAACACCCTTTTTTTATACTCTTTAAAAGCGTTAAA
TTTCATGCCGTCATAGCGAGTGAAATTGGGGTTATAAAAACGCATGTAGCGTTCAAAATCGCCCCTAGCC
CAGGCTTCTTTCCATTGAAAAAGGGAGCTTAAAATCATGCTCAATTCTTCTTTGGTGCTTGGGAAAAACT
TGTCTTCATAGGTGATGAGGAACGCTTTTTCGCCTTTTAACACTTTGTCATAAGAGCTTAAAAGCGGGTT
TTCAATCGCAATACAGCCCTTGGTGTTCAATTCATTCCGATCGCCATTTAAAGGCATTCCCGCCACCCAA
ATGCCATGCCCGGTGCGTTTTTTCAAGGTATCATACAAATTAGGGTAATTCGTTACAAAAGCCAAAACGC
CATAATATTGATCCAAGCGCTCTAATTTCTGCGTGATACGATACACTCCAATAGGCGTGGCCAAATCGCC
CTCTAAAGTCTTATCGCCCTTT
